Addgene plasmid #166455: Lenti-40XUAS-Luc
Purpose: Luciferase reporter
Depositing lab: Shuguo Sun. Depositing organization: Huazhong University of Science & Technology. Publication: Interferon-gamma induces tumor resistance to anti-PD-1 immunotherapy by promoting YAP phase separation. Yu M, Peng Z, Qin M, Liu Y, Wang J, Zhang C, Lin J, Dong T, Wang L, Li S, Yang Y, Xu S, Guo W, Zhang X, Shi M, Peng H, Luo X, Zhang H, Zhang L, Li Y, Yang XP, Sun S. Mol Cell. 2021 Feb 13. pii: S1097-2765(21)00010-1. doi: 10.1016/j.molcel.2021.01.010. PubMed 33606996.
Backbone
  Vector backbone: pHAGE
  Vector type: Lentiviral
Growth in bacteria
  Bacterial resistance: Ampicillin, 100 μg/mL
  Growth temperature: 37°C
  Growth strain: NEB Stable
  Copy number: High Copy
Gene/Insert
  Gene/Insert name: 40XUAS , Luciferase
  Species: Other
  Cloning method: Restriction Enzyme; 5′ cloning site Unknown (unknown if destroyed)
Terms and licenses: Academic/Nonprofit Terms; Industry Terms: Not Available to Industry
How to cite: Lenti-40XUAS-Luc was a gift from Shuguo Sun (Addgene plasmid # 166455 ; http://n2t.net/addgene:166455 ; RRID:Addgene_166455)
