[The description below was written by a language model from this plasmid's Addgene catalogue record and pLannotate feature annotations shown in this document.]
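Description:
Lenti-40XUAS-Luc is a 9,056 nt lentiviral reporter plasmid built on the pHAGE backbone, designed to place a Gal4-responsive firefly luciferase cassette into mammalian cells by viral transduction. It is maintained in E. coli through a high-copy ColE1/pUC-type origin and selected with ampicillin via the β-lactamase gene. The record specifies a recombination-deficient growth strain, which fits a plasmid carrying both LTRs and a long tandem repeat array. The HIV-1-derived transfer elements annotated are a truncated 5' LTR, the Ψ packaging signal with an adjoining gag fragment, the Rev response element for Rev-dependent export of the genomic RNA, the cPPT/CTS, and a ΔU3 self-inactivating 3' LTR that silences LTR promoter activity after integration. No viral structural or enzymatic genes are present beyond short fragments, so packaging functions must be supplied in trans.

The payload consists of eight annotated blocks of five tandem Gal4 upstream activating sequences, giving the forty binding sites named in the title. These are separated by short polylinker remnants and followed by minimal TATA-box promoter fragments with low basal activity. This drives the enhanced luc+ firefly luciferase coding sequence, with a WPRE downstream to improve transcript stability and expression. Luciferase output therefore depends on recruitment of a Gal4 DNA-binding-domain fusion carrying transcriptional activating capacity to the UAS array. The construct itself encodes no Gal4 protein, and no mammalian selection marker or fluorescent reporter is annotated. The catalogue states only that it is a luciferase reporter. The associated publication concerns YAP phase separation, but the record does not specify which Gal4 fusions were paired with it.
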