Features (pLannotate 1.2.2; 37 found; start..end, strand, type, name):
    377..634     +  LTR            5' LTR (truncated): truncated 5' long terminal repeat (LTR) from HIV-1
    681..806     +  misc_feature   HIV-1 Ψ: packaging signal of human immunodeficiency virus type 1
    790..1128    +  CDS            HIV-1 gag (fragment): gag protein from human immunodeficiency virus 1; gag
   1303..1536    +  misc_feature   RRE: The Rev response element (RRE) of HIV-1 allows for Rev-dependent mRNA export from the nucleus to the cytoplasm.
   1913..2013    +  CDS            Rev (fragment): human immunodeficiency virus 1 (HIV-1) Rev protein; rev; enhances nuclear export of unspliced and incompletely spliced viral mRNAs
   2058..2175    +  misc_feature   cPPT/CTS: central polypurine tract and central termination sequence of HIV-1
   2337..2492    +  CDS            YPB1_ECOLX (fragment): Protein predicted: Swiss-Prot protein existence level 4. From Escherichia coli.
   2574..2595    -  misc_feature   MCS (fragment): pUC18/19 multiple cloning site
   2594..2688    +  protein_bind   5X UAS: five tandem copies of the "ScaI site" 17-mer CGGAGTACTGTCCTCCG, an upstream activating sequence (UAS) that efficiently binds yeast Gal4 (Webster et al., 1988; Pfeiffer et al., 2010) GAL4
   2722..2816    +  protein_bind   5X UAS: five tandem copies of the "ScaI site" 17-mer CGGAGTACTGTCCTCCG, an upstream activating sequence (UAS) that efficiently binds yeast Gal4 (Webster et al., 1988; Pfeiffer et al., 2010) GAL4
   2850..2944    +  protein_bind   5X UAS: five tandem copies of the "ScaI site" 17-mer CGGAGTACTGTCCTCCG, an upstream activating sequence (UAS) that efficiently binds yeast Gal4 (Webster et al., 1988; Pfeiffer et al., 2010) GAL4
   2963..2979    -  misc_feature   MCS (fragment): pUC18/19 multiple cloning site
   2978..3072    +  protein_bind   5X UAS: five tandem copies of the "ScaI site" 17-mer CGGAGTACTGTCCTCCG, an upstream activating sequence (UAS) that efficiently binds yeast Gal4 (Webster et al., 1988; Pfeiffer et al., 2010) GAL4
   3089..3109    -  misc_feature   MCS (fragment): pUC18/19 multiple cloning site
   3108..3202    +  protein_bind   5X UAS: five tandem copies of the "ScaI site" 17-mer CGGAGTACTGTCCTCCG, an upstream activating sequence (UAS) that efficiently binds yeast Gal4 (Webster et al., 1988; Pfeiffer et al., 2010) GAL4
   3236..3330    +  protein_bind   5X UAS: five tandem copies of the "ScaI site" 17-mer CGGAGTACTGTCCTCCG, an upstream activating sequence (UAS) that efficiently binds yeast Gal4 (Webster et al., 1988; Pfeiffer et al., 2010) GAL4
   3364..3458    +  protein_bind   5X UAS: five tandem copies of the "ScaI site" 17-mer CGGAGTACTGTCCTCCG, an upstream activating sequence (UAS) that efficiently binds yeast Gal4 (Webster et al., 1988; Pfeiffer et al., 2010) GAL4
   3477..3493    -  misc_feature   MCS (fragment): pUC18/19 multiple cloning site
   3492..3586    +  protein_bind   5X UAS: five tandem copies of the "ScaI site" 17-mer CGGAGTACTGTCCTCCG, an upstream activating sequence (UAS) that efficiently binds yeast Gal4 (Webster et al., 1988; Pfeiffer et al., 2010) GAL4
   3616..3633    +  promoter       minP (fragment): minimal TATA-box promoter with low basal activity
   3637..3682    +  promoter       TRE3GV promoter (fragment): 3rd-generation Tet-responsive promoter that can be activated by binding of Tet-On® 3G, optimized for retroviral and lentiviral vectors
   3737..3754    -  misc_feature   MCS (fragment): pUC18/19 multiple cloning site
   3784..5435    +  CDS            luciferase (fragment): firefly luciferase; luc+; enhanced luc+ version of the luciferase gene
   5446..6034    +  misc_feature   WPRE: woodchuck hepatitis virus posttranscriptional regulatory element
   6042..6107    +  CDS            nef (fragment): NEF_HV1Z2 - Experimental evidence at protein level: Swiss-Prot protein existence level 1. Extracellular Nef protein targets CD4(+) T-lymphocytes for apoptosis by interacting with CXCR4 surface receptors. From Human immunodeficiency virus type 1 group M subtype D (isolate Z2/CDC-Z34) (HIV-1).
   6109..6342    +  LTR            3' LTR (ΔU3): self-inactivating 3' long terminal repeat (LTR) from HIV-1
   6547..6651    +  promoter       AmpR promoter: bla
   6652..7512    +  CDS            AmpR: β-lactamase; bla; confers resistance to ampicillin, carbenicillin, and related antibiotics
   7683..8271    +  rep_origin     ori: high-copy-number ColE1/pMB1/pBR322/pUC origin of replication
   8454..8508    +  CDS            lacI (fragment): lac repressor; lacI; The lac repressor binds to the lac operator to inhibit transcription in E. coli. This inhibition can be relieved by adding lactose or isopropyl-β-D-thiogalactopyranoside (IPTG).
   8514..8607    +  rep_origin     SV40 ori (fragment): SV40 origin of replication
   8632..8669    +  CDS            lacI (fragment): lac repressor; lacI; The lac repressor binds to the lac operator to inhibit transcription in E. coli. This inhibition can be relieved by adding lactose or isopropyl-β-D-thiogalactopyranoside (IPTG).
   8682..8703    +  protein_bind   CAP binding site: CAP binding activates transcription in the presence of cAMP. E. coli catabolite activator protein
   8718..8748    +  promoter       lac promoter: promoter for the E. coli lac operon
   8756..8772    +  protein_bind   lac operator: The lac repressor binds to the lac operator to inhibit transcription in E. coli. This inhibition can be relieved by adding lactose or isopropyl-β-D-thiogalactopyranoside (IPTG). lac repressor encoded by lacI
   8806..8889    +  polyA_signal   SV40 poly(A) signal (fragment): SV40 polyadenylation signal
   9056..329     +  CDS            nef (fragment) (across the origin): NEF_HV1BR - Experimental evidence at protein level: Swiss-Prot protein existence level 1. Extracellular Nef protein targets CD4(+) T-lymphocytes for apoptosis by interacting with CXCR4 surface receptors (PubMed:14990729). From Human immunodeficiency virus type 1 group M subtype B (isolate BRU/LAI) (HIV-1).
>Addgene plasmid #166455 | Lenti-40XUAS-Luc | addgene full sequence | sequence record 329694 | Addgene NGS Result
TGGAAGGGCTAATTCACTCCCAAAGAAGACAAGATATCCTTGATCTGTGGATCTACCACACACAAGGCTA
CTTCCCTGATTAGCAGAACTACACACCAGGGCCAGGGGTCAGATATCCACTGACCTTTGGATGGTGCTAC
AAGCTAGTACCAGTTGAGCCAGATAAGGTAGAAGAGGCCAATAAAGGAGAGAACACCAGCTTGTTACACC
CTGTGAGCCTGCATGGGATGGATGACCCGGAGAGAGAAGTGTTAGAGTGGAGGTTTGACAGCCGCCTAGC
ATTTCATCACGTGGCCCGAGAGCTGCATCCGGAGTACTTCAAGAACTGCTGATATCGAGCTTGCTACAAG
GGACTTTCCGCTGGGGACTTTCCAGGGAGGCGTGGCCTGGGCGGGACTGGGGAGTGGCGAGCCCTCAGAT
CCTGCATATAAGCAGCTGCTTTTTGCCTGTACTGGGTCTCTCTGGTTAGACCAGATCTGAGCCTGGGAGC
TCTCTGGCTAACTAGGGAACCCACTGCTTAAGCCTCAATAAAGCTTGCCTTGAGTGCTTCAAGTAGTGTG
TGCCCGTCTGTTGTGTGACTCTGGTAACTAGAGATCCCTCAGACCCTTTTAGTCAGTGTGGAAAATCTCT
AGCAGTGGCGCCCGAACAGGGACTTGAAAGCGAAAGGGAAACCAGAGGAGCTCTCTCGACGCAGGACTCG
GCTTGCTGAAGCGCGCACGGCAAGAGGCGAGGGGCGGCGACTGGTGAGTACGCCAAAAATTTTGACTAGC
GGAGGCTAGAAGGAGAGAGATGGGTGCGAGAGCGTCAGTATTAAGCGGGGGAGAATTAGATCGCGATGGG
AAAAAATTCGGTTAAGGCCAGGGGGAAAGAAAAAATATAAATTAAAACATATAGTATGGGCAAGCAGGGA
GCTAGAACGATTCGCAGTTAATCCTGGCCTGTTAGAAACATCAGAAGGCTGTAGACAAATACTGGGACAG
CTACAACCATCCCTTCAGACAGGATCAGAAGAACTTAGATCATTATATAATACAGTAGCAACCCTCTATT
GTGTGCATCAAAGGATAGAGATAAAAGACACCAAGGAAGCTTTAGACAAGATAGAGGAAGAGCAAAACAA
AAGTAAGACCACCGCACAGCAAGCGGCCGGCCGCTGATCTTCAGACCTGGAGGAGGAGATATGAGGGACA
ATTGGAGAAGTGAATTATATAAATATAAAGTAGTAAAAATTGAACCATTAGGAGTAGCACCCACCAAGGC
AAAGAGAAGAGTGGTGCAGAGAGAAAAAAGAGCAGTGGGAATAGGAGCTTTGTTCCTTGGGTTCTTGGGA
GCAGCAGGAAGCACTATGGGCGCAGCGTCAATGACGCTGACGGTACAGGCCAGACAATTATTGTCTGGTA
TAGTGCAGCAGCAGAACAATTTGCTGAGGGCTATTGAGGCGCAACAGCATCTGTTGCAACTCACAGTCTG
GGGCATCAAGCAGCTCCAGGCAAGAATCCTGGCTGTGGAAAGATACCTAAAGGATCAACAGCTCCTGGGG
ATTTGGGGTTGCTCTGGAAAACTCATTTGCACCACTGCTGTGCCTTGGAATGCTAGTTGGAGTAATAAAT
CTCTGGAACAGATTTGGAATCACACGACCTGGATGGAGTGGGACAGAGAAATTAACAATTACACAAGCTT
AATACACTCCTTAATTGAAGAATCGCAAAACCAGCAAGAAAAGAATGAACAAGAATTATTGGAATTAGAT
AAATGGGCAAGTTTGTGGAATTGGTTTAACATAACAAATTGGCTGTGGTATATAAAATTATTCATAATGA
TAGTAGGAGGCTTGGTAGGTTTAAGAATAGTTTTTGCTGTACTTTCTATAGTGAATAGAGTTAGGCAGGG
ATATTCACCATTATCGTTTCAGACCCACCTCCCAACCCCGAGGGGACCCGACAGGCCCGAAGGAATAGAA
GAAGAAGGTGGAGAGAGAGACAGAGACAGATCCATTCGATTAGTGAACGGATCTCGACGGTATCGCCGAA
TTCACAAATGGCAGTATTCATCCACAATTTTAAAAGAAAAGGGGGGATTGGGGGGTACAGTGCAGGGGAA
AGAATAGTAGACATAATAGCAACAGACATACAAACTAAAGAATTACAAAAACAAATTACAAAAATTCAAA
ATTTTCGGGTTTATTACAGGGACAGCAGAGATCCAGTTTGGACTAGTATGCATCTCAAAAAAATGGTGGG
CATAATAGTGTTGTTTATATATATCAAAAATAACAACTATAATAATAAGAATACATTTAATTTAGAAAAT
GCTTGGATTTCACTGGAACTAGGGCGCGCCTCCGGAACATAATGGTGCAGGGCGCTGACTTCCGCGTTTC
CAGACTTTACGAAACACGGAAACCGAAGACCATTCATGTTGTTGCTCAGGTCGCAGACGTTTTGCAGCAG
CAGTCGCTTCACGTTCGCTCGCGTATCGGTGATTCATTCTGCTAACCAGTAAGGCAACCCCGCCAGCCTA
GCCGGGTCCTCAACGACAGGAGCACGATCATGCGCACCCGTGGCCAGGGCCGCAAGCTTGCATGCCTGCA
GGTCGGAGTACTGTCCTCCGAGCGGAGTACTGTCCTCCGAGCGGAGTACTGTCCTCCGAGCGGAGTACTG
TCCTCCGAGCGGAGTACTGTCCTCCGAGCGGAGACTCTAGCCCTAGGGCATGCCTGCAGGTCGGAGTACT
GTCCTCCGAGCGGAGTACTGTCCTCCGAGCGGAGTACTGTCCTCCGAGCGGAGTACTGTCCTCCGAGCGG
AGTACTGTCCTCCGAGCGGAGACTCTAGCGCTAGCGCATGCCTGCAGGTCGGAGTACTGTCCTCCGAGCG
GAGTACTGTCCTCCGAGCGGAGTACTGTCCTCCGAGCGGAGTACTGTCCTCCGAGCGGAGTACTGTCCTC
CGAGCGGAGACTCTAGCACTAGTGCATGCCTGCAGGTCGGAGTACTGTCCTCCGAGCGGAGTACTGTCCT
CCGAGCGGAGTACTGTCCTCCGAGCGGAGTACTGTCCTCCGAGCGGAGTACTGTCCTCCGAGCGGAGACT
CTAGCGACAGCTTGCATGCCTGCAGGTCGGAGTACTGTCCTCCGAGCGGAGTACTGTCCTCCGAGCGGAG
TACTGTCCTCCGAGCGGAGTACTGTCCTCCGAGCGGAGTACTGTCCTCCGAGCGGAGACTCTAGCCCTAG
GGCATGCCTGCAGGTCGGAGTACTGTCCTCCGAGCGGAGTACTGTCCTCCGAGCGGAGTACTGTCCTCCG
AGCGGAGTACTGTCCTCCGAGCGGAGTACTGTCCTCCGAGCGGAGACTCTAGCGCTAGCGCATGCCTGCA
GGTCGGAGTACTGTCCTCCGAGCGGAGTACTGTCCTCCGAGCGGAGTACTGTCCTCCGAGCGGAGTACTG
TCCTCCGAGCGGAGTACTGTCCTCCGAGCGGAGACTCTAGCACTAGTGCATGCCTGCAGGTCGGAGTACT
GTCCTCCGAGCGGAGTACTGTCCTCCGAGCGGAGTACTGTCCTCCGAGCGGAGTACTGTCCTCCGAGCGG
AGTACTGTCCTCCGAGCGGAGACTCTAGCGACGCTGCGGAGACTCTAGAGGGTATATAATGGATCCCCTA
TATAAGCAGAGCTCGTTTAGTGAACCGTCAGATCGCCTGGAGACGCCATCCACGCTGTTTTGACCTCCAT
AGAAGACACCGGGACCGATCCAGCCTGGTACCGAGCTCGAATTCCAGCTTGGCATTCCGGTACTGCCGCC
ACCATGGAAGACGCCAAAAACATAAAGAAAGGCCCGGCGCCATTCTATCCGCTGGAAGATGGAACCGCTG
GAGAGCAACTGCATAAGGCTATGAAGAGATACGCCCTGGTTCCTGGAACAATTGCTTTTACAGATGCACA
TATCGAGGTGGACATCACTTACGCTGAGTACTTCGAAATGTCCGTTCGGTTGGCAGAAGCTATGAAACGA
TATGGGCTGAATACAAATCACAGAATCGTCGTATGCAGTGAAAACTCTCTTCAATTCTTTATGCCGGTGT
TGGGCGCGTTATTTATCGGAGTTGCAGTTGCGCCCGCGAACGACATTTATAATGAACGTGAATTGCTCAA
CAGTATGGGCATTTCGCAGCCTACCGTGGTGTTCGTTTCCAAAAAGGGGTTGCAAAAAATTTTGAACGTG
CAAAAAAAGCTCCCAATCATCCAAAAAATTATTATCATGGATTCTAAAACGGATTACCAGGGATTTCAGT
CGATGTACACGTTCGTCACATCTCATCTACCTCCCGGTTTTAATGAATACGATTTTGTGCCAGAGTCCTT
CGATAGGGACAAGACAATTGCACTGATCATGAACTCCTCTGGATCTACTGGTCTGCCTAAAGGTGTCGCT
CTGCCTCATAGAACTGCCTGCGTGAGATTCTCGCATGCCAGAGATCCTATTTTTGGCAATCAAATCATTC
CGGATACTGCGATTTTAAGTGTTGTTCCATTCCATCACGGTTTTGGAATGTTTACTACACTCGGATATTT
GATATGTGGATTTCGAGTCGTCTTAATGTATAGATTTGAAGAAGAGCTGTTTCTGAGGAGCCTTCAGGAT
TACAAGATTCAAAGTGCGCTGCTGGTGCCAACCCTATTCTCCTTCTTCGCCAAAAGCACTCTGATTGACA
AATACGATTTATCTAATTTACACGAAATTGCTTCTGGTGGCGCTCCCCTCTCTAAGGAAGTCGGGGAAGC
GGTTGCCAAGAGGTTCCATCTGCCAGGTATCAGGCAAGGATATGGGCTCACTGAGACTACATCAGCTATT
CTGATTACACCCGAGGGGGATGATAAACCGGGCGCGGTCGGTAAAGTTGTTCCATTTTTTGAAGCGAAGG
TTGTGGATCTGGATACCGGGAAAACGCTGGGCGTTAATCAAAGAGGCGAACTGTGTGTGAGAGGTCCTAT
GATTATGTCCGGTTATGTAAACAATCCGGAAGCGACCAACGCCTTGATTGACAAGGATGGATGGCTACAT
TCTGGAGACATAGCTTACTGGGACGAAGACGAACACTTCTTCATCGTTGACCGCCTGAAGTCTCTGATTA
AGTACAAAGGCTATCAGGTGGCTCCCGCTGAATTGGAATCCATCTTGCTCCAACACCCCAACATCTTCGA
CGCAGGTGTCGCAGGTCTTCCCGACGATGACGCCGGTGAACTTCCCGCCGCCGTTGTTGTTTTGGAGCAC
GGAAAGACGATGACGGAAAAAGAGATCGTGGATTACGTCGCCAGTCAAGTAACAACCGCGAAAAAGTTGC
GCGGAGGAGTTGTGTTTGTGGACGAAGTACCGAAAGGTCTTACCGGAAAACTCGACGCAAGAAAAATCAG
AGAGATCCTCATAAAGGCCAAGAAGGGCGGAAAGATCGCCGTGTAGATAGATCCTAATCAACCTCTGGAT
TACAAAATTTGTGAAAGATTGACTGGTATTCTTAACTATGTTGCTCCTTTTACGCTATGTGGATACGCTG
CTTTAATGCCTTTGTATCATGCTATTGCTTCCCGTATGGCTTTCATTTTCTCCTCCTTGTATAAATCCTG
GTTGCTGTCTCTTTATGAGGAGTTGTGGCCCGTTGTCAGGCAACGTGGCGTGGTGTGCACTGTGTTTGCT
GACGCAACCCCCACTGGTTGGGGCATTGCCACCACCTGTCAGCTCCTTTCCGGGACTTTCGCTTTCCCCC
TCCCTATTGCCACGGCGGAACTCATCGCCGCCTGCCTTGCCCGCTGCTGGACAGGGGCTCGGCTGTTGGG
CACTGACAATTCCGTGGTGTTGTCGGGGAAATCATCGTCCTTTCCTTGGCTGCTCGCCTGTGTTGCCACC
TGGATTCTGCGCGGGACGTCCTTCTGCTACGTCCCTTCGGCCCTCAATCCAGCGGACCTTCCTTCCCGCG
GCCTGCTGCCGGCTCTGCGGCCTCTTCCGCGTCTTCGCCTTCGCCCTCAGACGAGTCGGATCTCCCTTTG
GGCCGCCTCCCCGCCTGAGATCCTTTAAGACCAATGACTTACAAGGCAGCTGTAGATCTTAGCCACTTTT
TAAAAGAAAAGGGGGGACTGGAAGGGCTAATTCACTCCCAACGAAGACAAGATCTGCTTTTTGCTTGTAC
TGGGTCTCTCTGGTTAGACCAGATCTGAGCCTGGGAGCTCTCTGGCTAACTAGGGAACCCACTGCTTAAG
CCTCAATAAAGCTTGCCTTGAGTGCTTCAAGTAGTGTGTGCCCGTCTGTTGTGTGACTCTGGTAACTAGA
GATCCCTCAGACCCTTTTAGTCAGTGTGGAAAATCTCTAGCAGTAGTAGTTCATGTCATCTTATTATTCA
GTATTTATAACTTGCAAAGAAATGAATATCAGAGAGTGAGAGGCCCGGGTTAATTAAGGAAAGGGCTAGA
TCATTCTTGAAGACGAAAGGGCCTCGTGATACGCCTATTTTTATAGGTTAATGTCATGATAATAATGGTT
TCTTAGACGTCAGGTGGCACTTTTCGGGGAAATGTGCGCGGAACCCCTATTTGTTTATTTTTCTAAATAC
ATTCAAATATGTATCCGCTCATGAGACAATAACCCTGATAAATGCTTCAATAATATTGAAAAAGGAAGAG
TATGAGTATTCAACATTTCCGTGTCGCCCTTATTCCCTTTTTTGCGGCATTTTGCCTTCCTGTTTTTGCT
CACCCAGAAACGCTGGTGAAAGTAAAAGATGCTGAAGATCAGTTGGGTGCACGAGTGGGTTACATCGAAC
TGGATCTCAACAGCGGTAAGATCCTTGAGAGTTTTCGCCCCGAAGAACGTTTTCCAATGATGAGCACTTT
TAAAGTTCTGCTATGTGGCGCGGTATTATCCCGTGTTGACGCCGGGCAAGAGCAACTCGGTCGCCGCATA
CACTATTCTCAGAATGACTTGGTTGAGTACTCACCAGTCACAGAAAAGCATCTTACGGATGGCATGACAG
TAAGAGAATTATGCAGTGCTGCCATAACCATGAGTGATAACACTGCGGCCAACTTACTTCTGACAACGAT
CGGAGGACCGAAGGAGCTAACCGCTTTTTTGCACAACATGGGGGATCATGTAACTCGCCTTGATCGTTGG
GAACCGGAGCTGAATGAAGCCATACCAAACGACGAGCGTGACACCACGATGCCTGTAGCAATGGCAACAA
CGTTGCGCAAACTATTAACTGGCGAACTACTTACTCTAGCTTCCCGGCAACAATTAATAGACTGGATGGA
GGCGGATAAAGTTGCAGGACCACTTCTGCGCTCGGCCCTTCCGGCTGGCTGGTTTATTGCTGATAAATCT
GGAGCCGGTGAGCGTGGGTCTCGCGGTATCATTGCAGCACTGGGGCCAGATGGTAAGCCCTCCCGTATCG
TAGTTATCTACACGACGGGGAGTCAGGCAACTATGGATGAACGAAATAGACAGATCGCTGAGATAGGTGC
CTCACTGATTAAGCATTGGTAACTGTCAGACCAAGTTTACTCATATATACTTTAGATTGATTTAAAACTT
CATTTTTAATTTAAAAGGATCTAGGTGAAGATCCTTTTTGATAATCTCATGACCAAAATCCCTTAACGTG
AGTTTTCGTTCCACTGAGCGTCAGACCCCGTAGAAAAGATCAAAGGATCTTCTTGAGATCCTTTTTTTCT
GCGCGTAATCTGCTGCTTGCAAACAAAAAAACCACCGCTACCAGCGGTGGTTTGTTTGCCGGATCAAGAG
CTACCAACTCTTTTTCCGAAGGTAACTGGCTTCAGCAGAGCGCAGATACCAAATACTGTTCTTCTAGTGT
AGCCGTAGTTAGGCCACCACTTCAAGAACTCTGTAGCACCGCCTACATACCTCGCTCTGCTAATCCTGTT
ACCAGTGGCTGCTGCCAGTGGCGATAAGTCGTGTCTTACCGGGTTGGACTCAAGACGATAGTTACCGGAT
AAGGCGCAGCGGTCGGGCTGAACGGGGGGTTCGTGCACACAGCCCAGCTTGGAGCGAACGACCTACACCG
AACTGAGATACCTACAGCGTGAGCTATGAGAAAGCGCCACGCTTCCCGAAGGGAGAAAGGCGGACAGGTA
TCCGGTAAGCGGCAGGGTCGGAACAGGAGAGCGCACGAGGGAGCTTCCAGGGGGAAACGCCTGGTATCTT
TATAGTCCTGTCGGGTTTCGCCACCTCTGACTTGAGCGTCGATTTTTGTGATGCTCGTCAGGGGGGCGGA
GCCTATGGAAAAACGCCAGCAACGCGGCCTTTTTACGGTTCCTGGCCTTTTGCTGGCCTTTTGCTCACAT
GTTCTTTCCTGCGTTATCCCCTGATTCTGTGGATAACCGTATTACCGCCTTTGAGTGAGCTGATACCGCT
CGCCGCAGCCGAACGACCGAGCGCAGCGAGTCAGTGAGCGAGGAAGCGGAAGAGCGCCCAATACGCAAAC
CGCCTCTCCCCGCGCGTTGGCCGATTCATTAATGCAGCAAGCTCATGGCTGACTAATTTTTTTTATTTAT
GCAGAGGCCGAGGCCGCCTCGGCCTCTGAGCTATTCCAGAAGTAGTGAGGAGGCTTTTTTGGAGGCCTAG
GCTTTTGCAAAAAGCTCCCCGTGGCACGACAGGTTTCCCGACTGGAAAGCGGGCAGTGAGCGCAACGCAA
TTAATGTGAGTTAGCTCACTCATTAGGCACCCCAGGCTTTACACTTTATGCTTCCGGCTCGTATGTTGTG
TGGAATTGTGAGCGGATAACAATTTCACACAGGAAACAGCTATGACATGATTACGAATTTCACAAATAAA
GCATTTTTTTCACTGCATTCTAGTTGTGGTTTGTCCAAACTCATCAATGTATCTTATCATGTCTGGATCA
ACTGGATAACTCAAGCTAACCAAAATCATCCCAAACTTCCCACCCCATACCCTATTACCACTGCCAATTA
CCTGTGGTTTCATTTACTCTAAACCTGTGATTCCTCTGAATTATTTTCATTTTAAAGAAATTGTATTTGT
TAAATATGTACTACAAACTTAGTAGT
